Addgene plasmid #129111: XR1_pHCLYBL-CAG-LSL-GFP-P2A-RFP
Purpose: Homologous recombination vector for excision reporter 1 in the CLYBL locus.
Depositing lab: Bruce Conklin. Depositing organization: J. David Gladstone Institutes.
Backbone
  Vector backbone: unknown
  Total vector size (bp): 12595
  Vector type: Mammalian Expression, Cre/Lox, TALEN
  Selectable markers: Neomycin (select with G418)
Growth in bacteria
  Bacterial resistance: Kanamycin, 50 μg/mL
  Growth temperature: 37°C
  Growth strain: NEB Stable
  Copy number: High Copy
Gene/Insert
  Gene/Insert name: LSL, eGFP, NLS-RFP
  Species: H. sapiens (human)
  Promoter: CAG
  Cloning method: Unknown
  Sequencing primers: 5′ gcaacgtgctggttattgtg
Resource information
  A portion of this plasmid was derived from a plasmid made by: Chong Park
Terms and licenses: Academic/Nonprofit Terms; Industry Terms: Not Available to Industry
How to cite: XR1_pHCLYBL-CAG-LSL-GFP-P2A-RFP was a gift from Bruce Conklin (Addgene plasmid # 129111 ; http://n2t.net/addgene:129111 ; RRID:Addgene_129111)
