[The description below was written by a language model from this plasmid's Addgene catalogue record and pLannotate feature annotations shown in this document.]
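Description:
XR1_pHCLYBL-CAG-LSL-GFP-P2A-RFP is a roughly 12.6 kb homologous recombination donor plasmid for placing an excision reporter into the human CLYBL safe-harbour locus, catalogued as a mammalian expression, Cre/Lox and TALEN-type vector. The backbone is recorded as unknown. The feature table shows a high-copy ColE1/pUC-type origin and a bacterial kanamycin resistance gene, along with remnants of lac, rop and bom sequences. The homology arms are not annotated as such. They presumably lie in the unannotated stretches flanking the cassettes, where the tool reports only small, likely spurious, olfactory receptor fragment matches.

The reporter is driven by the CAG promoter (CMV enhancer, chicken β-actin promoter and chimeric intron). Downstream sits a minimal FRT site and then a lox-stop-lox element: two loxP sites in the same orientation bracketing tandem SV40 polyadenylation signals that terminate transcription. Behind the stop lies EGFP, followed by TagRFP-T carrying three SV40 nuclear localization signals, and a rabbit β-globin poly(A) signal. According to the plasmid name the two proteins are joined by a P2A peptide, which is not annotated. Removing the stop element, by Cre or by another means of excising it, should therefore switch on green fluorescence together with nuclear red fluorescence from one transcript. A lox2272 site upstream of the promoter and a loxP511 site downstream of the cassette flank the whole reporter, but the record does not explain their purpose.

For selection of targeted cells, a promoterless neomycin resistance gene preceded by a splice acceptor and followed by a bGH poly(A) signal gives G418 resistance. This arrangement suggests it depends on transcription from the targeted locus. The selection cassette is flanked by mutant FRT sites, which should permit its removal by FLP.
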