Features (pLannotate 1.2.2; 36 found; start..end, strand, type, name):
      7..40      +  protein_bind   lox2272: Cre-mediated recombination occurs in the 8-bp core sequence (GGATACTT). lox2272 sites are compatible with each other, but incompatible with loxP or loxN sites (Lee and Saito, 1988). Cre recombinase
    111..414     +  enhancer       CMV enhancer: human cytomegalovirus immediate early enhancer
    416..693     +  promoter       chicken β-actin promoter: No description available
    694..1710    +  intron         chimeric intron: chimera between introns from chicken β-actin and rabbit β-globin
   1786..1819    +  protein_bind   FRT (minimal): supports FLP-mediated excision but not integration (Turan and Bode, 2011) FLP recombinase from the Saccharomyces cerevisiae 2μ plasmid
   1843..1876    -  protein_bind   loxP: Cre-mediated recombination occurs in the 8-bp core sequence (GCATACAT). Cre recombinase
   1937..2020    +  CDS            large T antigen (fragment): large T antigen from SV40 (simian virus 40)
   2043..2177    +  polyA_signal   SV40 poly(A) signal: SV40 polyadenylation signal
   2191..2274    +  CDS            large T antigen (fragment): large T antigen from SV40 (simian virus 40)
   2297..2431    +  polyA_signal   SV40 poly(A) signal: SV40 polyadenylation signal
   2460..2493    -  protein_bind   loxP: Cre-mediated recombination occurs in the 8-bp core sequence (GCATACAT). Cre recombinase
   2574..3290    +  CDS            EGFP: EGFP is a basic (constitutively fluorescent) green fluorescent protein published in 1996, derived from Aequorea victoria. It is reported to be a rapidly-maturing weak dimer with moderate acid sensitivity.
   3348..3368    +  CDS            SV40 NLS: nuclear localization signal of SV40 (simian virus 40) large T antigen
   3372..3392    +  CDS            SV40 NLS: nuclear localization signal of SV40 (simian virus 40) large T antigen
   3396..3416    +  CDS            SV40 NLS: nuclear localization signal of SV40 (simian virus 40) large T antigen
   3432..4163    +  CDS            TagRFP-T: TagRFP-T is a basic (constitutively fluorescent) red fluorescent protein published in 2008, derived from Entacmaea quadricolor. It has low acid sensitivity.
   4167..4244    +  CDS            HBB (fragment): HBB_PONPY - Experimental evidence at transcript level: Swiss-Prot protein existence level 2. Involved in oxygen transport from the lung to the various peripheral tissues. From Pongo pygmaeus (Bornean orangutan).
   4315..4370    +  polyA_signal   β-globin poly(A) signal: rabbit β-globin polyadenylation signal (Gil and Proudfoot, 1987)
   4703..4736    -  protein_bind   loxP511: Cre-mediated recombination occurs in the 8-bp core sequence (GTATACAT). loxP511 sites are compatible with each other, but incompatible with wild-type loxP sites. Cre recombinase
   5313..5441    -  CDS            OR51A4 (fragment): O51A4_HUMAN - Experimental evidence at transcript level: Swiss-Prot protein existence level 2. Odorant receptor. From Homo sapiens (Human).
   6791..6945    +  CDS            lacZα (fragment): LacZα fragment of β-galactosidase; lacZ fragment
   6951..7050    -  misc_feature   bom (fragment): basis of mobility region from pBR322
   7152..7193    -  CDS            rop (fragment): Rop protein, which maintains plasmids at low copy number; rop
   7300..8109    +  CDS            KanR: aminoglycoside phosphotransferase; aph(3')-Ia; confers resistance to kanamycin in bacteria or G418 (Geneticin®) in eukaryotes
   8287..8875    +  rep_origin     ori: high-copy-number ColE1/pMB1/pBR322/pUC origin of replication
   9058..9150    +  CDS            lacI (fragment): lac repressor; lacI; The lac repressor binds to the lac operator to inhibit transcription in E. coli. This inhibition can be relieved by adding lactose or isopropyl-β-D-thiogalactopyranoside (IPTG).
   9163..9184    +  protein_bind   CAP binding site: CAP binding activates transcription in the presence of cAMP. E. coli catabolite activator protein
   9199..9229    +  promoter       lac promoter: promoter for the E. coli lac operon
   9233..9255    +  protein_bind   lac operator (fragment): The lac repressor binds to the lac operator to inhibit transcription in E. coli. This inhibition can be relieved by adding lactose or isopropyl-β-D-thiogalactopyranoside (IPTG). lac repressor encoded by lacI
  10144..10191   +  protein_bind   FRT (mutant): FRT site with a mutation in the core sequence (Azam et al., 1997) FLP recombinase from the Saccharomyces cerevisiae 2μ plasmid
  10192..10217   +  misc_feature   SA: splice acceptor site
  10297..11087   +  CDS            NeoR/KanR (fragment): aminoglycoside phosphotransferase from Tn5; aph(3')-II (or nptII); confers resistance to neomycin, kanamycin, and G418 (Geneticin®)
  11090..11123   +  CDS            PuroR (fragment): puromycin N-acetyltransferase; pac from Streptomyces alboniger; confers resistance to puromycin
  11124..11348   +  polyA_signal   bGH poly(A) signal: bovine growth hormone polyadenylation signal
  11349..11396   +  protein_bind   FRT (mutant): FRT site with a mutation in the core sequence (Azam et al., 1997) FLP recombinase from the Saccharomyces cerevisiae 2μ plasmid
  11949..12077   -  CDS            OR51A4 (fragment): O51A4_HUMAN - Experimental evidence at transcript level: Swiss-Prot protein existence level 2. Odorant receptor. From Homo sapiens (Human).
>Addgene plasmid #129111 | XR1_pHCLYBL-CAG-LSL-GFP-P2A-RFP | addgene full sequence | sequence record 252853 | Addgene NGS Result
GTCGACATAACTTCGTATAGGATACTTTATACGAAGTTATCAATTCAGGCTAGTTATTAATAGTAATCAA
TTACGGGGTCATTAGTTCATAGCCCATATATGGAGTTCCGCGTTACATAACTTACGGTAAATGGCCCGCC
TGGCTGACCGCCCAACGACCCCCGCCCATTGACGTCAATAATGACGTATGTTCCCATAGTAACGCCAATA
GGGACTTTCCATTGACGTCAATGGGTGGAGTATTTACGGTAAACTGCCCACTTGGCAGTACATCAAGTGT
ATCATATGCCAAGTACGCCCCCTATTGACGTCAATGACGGTAAATGGCCCGCCTGGCATTATGCCCAGTA
CATGACCTTATGGGACTTTCCTACTTGGCAGTACATCTACGTATTAGTCATCGCTATTACCATGGTCGAG
GTGAGCCCCACGTTCTGCTTCACTCTCCCCATCTCCCCCCCCTCCCCACCCCCAATTTTGTATTTATTTA
TTTTTTAATTATTTTGTGCAGCGATGGGGGCGGGGGGGGGGGGGGGGCGCGCGCCRGGGGGGGSGGGGSG
GGGSGRGGGGSGGGGSGGGGCGAGGCGGAGAGGTGCGGCGGCAGCCAATCAGAGCGGCGCGCTCCGAAAG
TTTCCTTTTATGGCGAGGCGGCGGCGGCGGCGGCCCTATAAAAAGCGAAGCGCGCGGCGGGCGGGAGTCG
CTGCGCGCTGCCTTCGCCCCGTGCCCCGCTCCGCCGCCGCCTCGCGCCGCCCGCCCCGGCTCTGACTGAC
CGCGTTACTCCCACAGGTGAGCGGGCGGGACGGCCCTTCTCCTCCGGGCTGTAATTAGCGCTTGGTTTAA
TGACGGCTTGTTTCTTTTCTGTGGCTGCGTGAAAGCCTTGAGGGGCTCCGGGAGGGCCCTTTGTGCGGGG
GGAGCGGCTCGGGGGGTGCGTGCGTGTGTGTGTGCGTGGGGAGCGCCGCGTGCGGCTCCGCGCTGCCCGG
CGGCTGTGAGCGCTGCGGGCGCGGCGCGGGGCTTTGTGCGCTCCGCAGTGTGCGCGAGGGGAGCGCGGCC
GGGGGCGGTGCCCCGCGGTGCGGGGGGGGCTGCGAGGGGAACAAAGGCTGCGTGCGGGGTGTGTGCGTGG
GGGGGTGAGCAGGGGGTGTGGGCGCGTCGGTCGGGCTGCAACCCCCCCTGCACCCCCCTCCCCGAGTTGC
TGAGCACGGCCCGGCTTCGGGTGCGGGGCTCCGTACGGGGCGTGGCGCGGGGCTCGCCGTGCCGGGCGGG
GGGTGGCGGCAGGTGGGGGTGCCGGGCGGGGCGGGGCCGCCTCGGGCCGGGGAGGGCTCGGGGGAGGGGC
GCGGCGGCCCCCGGAGCGCCGGCGGCTGTCGAGGCGCGGCGAGCCGCAGCCATTGCCTTTTATGGTAATC
GTGCGAGAGGGCGCAGGGACTTCCTTTGTCCCAAATCTGTGCGGAGCCGAAATCTGGGAGGCGCCGCCGC
ACCCCCTCTAGCGGGCGCGGGGCGAAGCGGTGCGGCGCCGGCAGGAAGGAAATGGGCGGGGAGGGCCTTC
GTGCGTCGCCGCGCCGCCGTCCCCTTCTCCCTCTCCAGCCTCGGGGCTGTCCGCGGGGGGACGGCTGCCT
TCGGGGGGGACGGGGCAGGGCGGGGTTCGGCTTCTGGCGTGTGACCGGCGGCTCTAGAGCCTCTGCTAAC
CATGTTCATGCCTTCTTCTTTTTCCTACAGCTCCTGGGCAACGTGCTGGTTATTGTGCTGTCTCATCATT
TTGGCAAAGAATTGTTTTGATACCGCGGGCCCTAAGAAGTTCCTATTCTCTAGAAAGTATAGGAACTTCG
TCGACATTTAAATCATTTAAATATAACTTCGTATAATGTATGCTATACGAAGTTATTCGCGATGAATAAA
TGAAAGCTTGCAGATCTGCGACTCTAGAGGATCTGCGACTCTAGAGGATCATAATCAGCCATACCACATT
TGTAGAGGTTTTACTTGCTTTAAAAAACCTCCCACACCTCCCCCTGAACCTGAAACATAAAATGAATGCA
ATTGTTGTTGTTAACTTGTTTATTGCAGCTTATAATGGTTACAAATAAAGCAATAGCATCACAAATTTCA
CAAATAAAGCATTTTTTTCACTGCATTCTAGTTGTGGTTTGTCCAAACTCATCAATGTATCTTATCATGT
CTGGATCTGCGACTCTAGAGGATCATAATCAGCCATACCACATTTGTAGAGGTTTTACTTGCTTTAAAAA
ACCTCCCACACCTCCCCCTGAACCTGAAACATAAAATGAATGCAATTGTTGTTGTTAACTTGTTTATTGC
AGCTTATAATGGTTACAAATAAAGCAATAGCATCACAAATTTCACAAATAAAGCATTTTTTTCACTGCAT
TCTAGTTGTGGTTTGTCCAAACTCATCAATGTATCTTATCATGTCTGGATCCCCATCAAGCTGATCCGGA
ACCCTTAATATAACTTCGTATAATGTATGCTATACGAAGTTATTAGGTCCCTCGACCTGCAGCCCAAGCT
AGATCGAATTCGGCCGGCCTTGTACGCGTTAAGTGCAACACGATCCCGCCACCATGGTGAGCAAGGGCGA
GGAGCTGTTCACCGGGGTGGTGCCCATCCTGGTCGAGCTGGACGGCGACGTAAACGGCCACAAGTTCAGC
GTGTCTGGCGAGGGCGAGGGCGATGCCACCTACGGCAAGCTGACCCTGAAGTTCATCTGCACCACCGGCA
AGCTGCCCGTGCCCTGGCCCACCCTCGTGACCACCCTGACCTACGGCGTGCAGTGCTTCAGCCGCTACCC
CGACCACATGAAGCAGCACGACTTCTTCAAGTCCGCCATGCCCGAAGGCTACGTCCAGGAGCGCACCATC
TTCTTCAAGGACGACGGCAACTACAAGACCCGCGCCGAGGTGAAGTTCGAGGGCGACACCCTGGTGAACC
GCATCGAGCTGAAGGGCATCGACTTCAAGGAGGACGGCAACATCCTGGGGCACAAGCTGGAGTACAACTA
CAACAGCCACAACGTCTATATCATGGCCGACAAGCAGAAGAACGGCATCAAGGCGAACTTCAAGATCCGC
CACAACATCGAGGACGGCAGCGTGCAGCTCGCCGACCACTACCAGCAGAACACCCCCATCGGCGACGGCC
CCGTGCTGCTGCCCGACAACCACTACCTGAGCACCCAGTCCGCCCTGAGCAAAGACCCCAACGAGAAGCG
CGATCACATGGTCCTGCTGGAGTTCGTGACCGCCGCCGGGATCACTCTCGGCATGGACGAGCTGTACAAG
GCTACTAACTTCAGCCTGCTGAAGCAGGCTGGAGACGTGGAGGAGAACCCTGGACCTCCAAAAAAGAAGA
GAAAGGTAGATCCAAAAAAGAAGAGAAAGGTAGATCCAAAAAAGAAGAGAAAGGTACACGTGTCAACGCG
TATGGTGTCTAAGGGCGAAGAGCTGATTAAGGAGAACATGCACATGAAGCTGTACATGGAGGGCACCGTG
AACAACCACCACTTCAAGTGCACATCCGAGGGCGAAGGCAAGCCCTACGAGGGCACCCAGACCATGAGAA
TCAAGGTGGTCGAGGGCGGCCCTCTCCCCTTCGCCTTCGACATCCTGGCTACCAGCTTCATGTACGGCAG
CAGAACCTTCATCAACCACACCCAGGGCATCCCCGATTTCTTTAAGCAGTCCTTCCCTGAGGGCTTCACA
TGGGAGAGAGTCACCACATACGAGGACGGGGGCGTGCTGACCGCTACCCAGGACACCAGCCTCCAGGACG
GCTGCCTCATCTACAACGTCAAGATCAGAGGGGTGAACTTCCCATCCAACGGCCCTGTGATGCAGAAGAA
AACACTCGGCTGGGAGGCCAACACCGAGATGCTGTACCCCGCTGACGGCGGCCTGGAAGGCAGAACCGAC
ATGGCCCTGAAGCTCGTGGGCGGGGGCCACCTGATCTGCAACTTCAAGACCACATACAGATCCAAGAAAC
CCGCTAAGAACCTCAAGATGCCCGGCGTCTACTATGTGGACCACAGACTGGAAAGAATCAAGGAGGCCGA
CAAAGAGACCTACGTCGAGCAGCACGAGGTGGCTGTGGCCAGATACTGCGACCTCCCTAGCAAACTGGGG
CACAAACTTAATGGCATGGACGAGCTGTACAAGTAAGAATTCACTCCTCAGGTGCAGGCTGCCTATCAGA
AGGTGGTGGCTGGTGTGGCCAATGCCCTGGCTCACAAATACCACTGAGATCTTTTTCCCTCTGCCAAAAA
TTATGGGGACATCATGAAGCCCCTTGAGCATCTGACTTCTGGCTAATAAAGGAAATTTATTTTCATTGCA
ATAGTGTGTTGGAATTTTTTGTGTCTCTCACTCGGAAGGACATATGGGAGGGCAAATCATTTAAAACATC
AGAATGAGTATTTGGTTTAGAGTTTGGCAACATATGCCCATATGCTGGCTGCCATGAACAAAGGTTGGCT
ATAAAGAGGTCATCAGTATATGAAACAGCCCCCTGCTGTCCATTCCTTATTCCATAGAAAAGCCTTGACT
TGAGGTTAGATTTTTTTTATATTTTGTTTTGTGTTATTTTTTTCTTTAACATCCCTAAAATTTTCCTTAC
ATGTTTTACTAGCCAGATTTTTCCTCCTCTCCTGACTACTCCCAGTCATAGCTGTCCCTCTTCTCTTATG
GAGATCACCGGTATAACTTCGTATAATGTATACTATACGAAGTTATGGTACCTTAATTAAGTTAACATGC
ATAGTACTGAGCTCACGGGGACAGCCCCCCCCCAAAGCCCCCAGGGATGTAATTACGTCCCTCCCCCGCT
AGGGGGCAGCAGCGAGCCGCCCGGGGCTCCGCTCCGGTCCGGCGCTCCCCCCGCATCCCCGAGCCGGCAG
CGTGCGGGGACAGCCCGGGCACGGGGAAGGTGGCACGGGATCGCTTTCCTCTGAACGCTTCTCGCTGCTC
TTTGAGCCTGCAGACACCTGGGGGGATACGGGGAAAAAGCTTTAGGCTGAAAGAGAGATTTAGAATGACA
GAATCATAGAACGGCCTGGGTTGCAAAGGAGCACAGTGCTCATCCAGATCCAACCCCCTGCTATGTGCAG
GGTCATCAACCAGCAGCCCAGGCTGCCCAGAGCCACATCCAGCCTGGCCTTGAATGCCTGCAGGGATGGG
GCATCCACAGCCTCCTTGGGCAACCTGTTCAGTGCGTCACCACCCTCTGGGGGAAAAACTGCCTCCTCAT
ATCCAACCCAAACCTCCCCTGTCTCAGTGTAAAGCCATTCCCCCTTGTCCTATCAAGGGGGAGTTTGCTG
TGACATTGTTGGTCTGGGGTGACACATGTTTGCCAATTCAGTGCATCACGGAGAGGCAGATCTTGGGGAT
AAGGAAGTGCAGGACAGCATGGACGTGGGACATGCAGGTGTTGAGGGCTCTGGGACACTCTCCAAGTCAC
AGCGTTCAGAACAGCCTTAAGGATAAGAAGATAGGATAGAAGGACAAAGAGCAAGTTAAAACCCAGCATG
GAGAGGAGCACAAAAAGGCCACAGACACTGCTGGTCCCTGTGTCTGAGCCTGCATGTTTGATGGTGTCTG
GATGCAAGCAGAAGGGGTGGAAGAGCTTGCCTGGAGAGATACAGCTGGGTCAGTAGGACTGGGACAGGCA
GCTGGAGAATTGCCATGTAGATGTTCATACAATCGTCAAATCATGAAGGCTGGAAAAGCCCTCCAAGATC
CCCAAGACCAACCCCAACCCACCCACCGTGCCCACTGGCCATGTCCCTCAGTGCCACATCCCCACAGTTC
TTCATCACCTCCAGGGACGGTGACCCCCCCACCTCCGTGGGCAGCTGTGCCACTGCAGCACCGCTCTTTG
GAGAAGGTAAATCTTGCTAAATCCAGCCCGACCCTCCCCTGGCACAACGTAAGGCCATTATCTCTCATCC
AACTCCAGGACGGAGTCAGTGAGAATATTGTTTAAACTCCTCATCCTTCCAACATAAATATATTTTGGGA
TTATATCAACATTCAATGTTACTTAAAGTGACCTTGTAAATATTTTCACAACTGAGCCATGTTTGATTTG
TATACTTATGTTTACTTTACTGTTTTTCCTGAAGTTAATAATTGCCTTGAATTTATTTATTTCTTTAAAA
ATGTTTCATTACTCAGGACTGTAGTTTACATTACGATTCTTTGTGTTATACAGTTGATGGGTTTCTTTTC
TTTCTTAATTTCTTTAAAAAATAGAGATGGGGTCTTACTATATTACCCAGGCTGGTCTTGAAGTCCTGGG
CTCAAGTGATCTTCCTGTCTCAGCCTACCAAGTAGCTGAGACTATAGGTGCAAAAAAGCCACTATACCTG
GCTAGTTTACAGGTTTTAACAAATGCATTATGCCACGTATCCATTATTACAGGATCACACAAGATATTTT
CATTACCCTGAAAGCATCCCTGTGTTCCACCAATTCATCCTGCCTCCATGAGCCGCTGGCAACCACTGAT
CTCTATAGTTTTGCCTTTTCTAAAATGTCATATAATTGGAATCATACAGTCTGTAGCATTTTCAGACTAG
CTTTTAAAATTTGGCAATATGCATTTAAGGTTCCTCCTTAAATGTGAAGGGCATAGCCAATGTGGCTTGA
TAGCTCATTTCTTTTTATTGGTGAATATTTCATTGTCTGGATGTTCCACAGTTTGTTTATCCATTCACCT
ATTCAATTTGCTTTTTTTCTGTGTATCTATCACTAATTCAATACTGGACTCTCCAACAGAGCCGTTTAAA
CACTGGCCGTCGTTTTACAACGTCGTGACTGGGAAAACCCTGGCGTTACCCAACTTAATCGCCTTGCAGC
ACATCCCCCTTTCGCCAGCTGGCGTAATAGCGAAGAGGCCCGCACCGATCGCCCTTCCCAACAGTTGCGC
AGCCTGAATGGCGAATGGCGCCTGATGCGGTATTTTCTCCTTACGCATCTGTGCGGTATTTCACACCGCA
TATGGTGCACTCTCAGTACAATCTGCTCTGATGCCGCATAGTTAAGCCAGCCCCGACACCCGCCAACACC
CGCTGACGCGCCCTGACGGGCTTGTCTGCTCCCGGCATCCGCTTACAGACAAGCTGTGACCGTCTCCGGG
AGCTGCATGTGTCAGAGGTTTTCACCGTCATCACCGAAACGCGCGATGCAGCTCTGGCCCGTGTCTCAAA
ATCTCTGATGTTACATTGCACAAGATAAAAATATATCATCATGAACAATAAAACTGTCTGCTTACATAAA
CAGTAATACAAGGGGTGTTATGAGCCATATTCAACGGGAAACGTCGAGGCCGCGATTAAATTCCAACATG
GATGCTGATTTATATGGGTATAAATGGGCTCGCGATAATGTCGGGCAATCAGGTGCGACAATCTATCGCT
TGTATGGGAAGCCCGATGCGCCAGAGTTGTTTCTGAAACATGGCAAAGGTAGCGTTGCCAATGATGTTAC
AGATGAGATGGTCAGACTAAACTGGCTGACGGAATTTATGCCTCTTCCGACCATCAAGCATTTTATCCGT
ACTCCTGATGATGCATGGTTACTCACCACTGCGATCCCCGGAAAAACAGCATTCCAGGTATTAGAAGAAT
ATCCTGATTCAGGTGAAAATATTGTTGATGCGCTGGCAGTGTTCCTGCGCCGGTTGCATTCGATTCCTGT
TTGTAATTGTCCTTTTAACAGCGATCGCGTATTTCGTCTCGCTCAGGCGCAATCACGAATGAATAACGGT
TTGGTTGATGCGAGTGATTTTGATGACGAGCGTAATGGCTGGCCTGTTGAACAAGTCTGGAAAGAAATGC
ATAAACTTTTGCCATTCTCACCGGATTCAGTCGTCACTCATGGTGATTTCTCACTTGATAACCTTATTTT
TGACGAGGGGAAATTAATAGGTTGTATTGATGTTGGACGAGTCGGAATCGCAGACCGATACCAGGATCTT
GCCATCCTATGGAACTGCCTCGGTGAGTTTTCTCCTTCATTACAGAAACGGCTTTTTCAAAAATATGGTA
TTGATAATCCTGATATGAATAAATTGCAGTTTCATTTGATGCTCGATGAGTTTTTCTAATCAGAATTGGT
TAATTGGTTGTAACATTATTCAGATTGGGCTTGATTTAAAACTTCATTTTTAATTTAAAAGGATCTAGGT
GAAGATCCTTTTTGATAATCTCATGACCAAAATCCCTTAACGTGAGTTTTCGTTCCACTGAGCGTCAGAC
CCCGTAGAAAAGATCAAAGGATCTTCTTGAGATCCTTTTTTTCTGCGCGTAATCTGCTGCTTGCAAACAA
AAAAACCACCGCTACCAGCGGTGGTTTGTTTGCCGGATCAAGAGCTACCAACTCTTTTTCCGAAGGTAAC
TGGCTTCAGCAGAGCGCAGATACCAAATACTGTTCTTCTAGTGTAGCCGTAGTTAGGCCACCACTTCAAG
AACTCTGTAGCACCGCCTACATACCTCGCTCTGCTAATCCTGTTACCAGTGGCTGCTGCCAGTGGCGATA
AGTCGTGTCTTACCGGGTTGGACTCAAGACGATAGTTACCGGATAAGGCGCAGCGGTCGGGCTGAACGGG
GGGTTCGTGCACACAGCCCAGCTTGGAGCGAACGACCTACACCGAACTGAGATACCTACAGCGTGAGCTA
TGAGAAAGCGCCACGCTTCCCGAAGGGAGAAAGGCGGACAGGTATCCGGTAAGCGGCAGGGTCGGAACAG
GAGAGCGCACGAGGGAGCTTCCAGGGGGAAACGCCTGGTATCTTTATAGTCCTGTCGGGTTTCGCCACCT
CTGACTTGAGCGTCGATTTTTGTGATGCTCGTCAGGGGGGCGGAGCCTATGGAAAAACGCCAGCAACGCG
GCCTTTTTACGGTTCCTGGCCTTTTGCTGGCCTTTTGCTCACATGTTCTTTCCTGCGTTATCCCCTGATT
CTGTGGATAACCGTATTACCGCCTTTGAGTGAGCTGATACCGCTCGCCGCAGCCGAACGACCGAGCGCAG
CGAGTCAGTGAGCGAGGAAGCGGAAGAGCGCCCAATACGCAAACCGCCTCTCCCCGCGCGTTGGCCGATT
CATTAATGCAGCTGGCACGACAGGTTTCCCGACTGGAAAGCGGGCAGTGAGCGCAACGCAATTAATGTGA
GTTAGCTCACTCATTAGGCACCCCAGGCTTTACACTTTATGCTTCCGGCTCGTATGTTGTGTGGAATTGT
GAGCGGATAACAATTTCACACAGGAAACAGCTATGACCATGATTACGCCGCGGCCGCAGCAGGAGAATCA
TGCCAATGGGCCAATATACATTCTGACCCACAGTTTCATAATAAAATAAAATGGTTGTGGTTGTAAGCCA
CTATGTTTCAGAGTGGTTTGTTACACAGCAATAAATAACTAATATAGTAGGCATACCATCAAGTCCAAAG
TAGGTAGAGAAGAATGTAAATAGCAGAGCAAAACAGCATGACTGGTGGCTGGGAGGCTTAAAACTGGGAC
AGGATCAGAGTCATGAAAGAAGTCAAAGAAATGGTTCAGAAGTAAGGCTGAGACTGACTTACAAAAGCTG
AAAGTCCCTTTAAGTTGGTGTTTGGTGCATTGGCAGGGGCAGGTATGGTGACTTAAAAGAGCCATGCTCA
ACAAGATCAAGCACAACACAATCACGGGTCACCCCAGCAGACCTTAGCGAGTCTAGCCATTTCTTTGGTG
GTGGTCACAGTCATGCTTCAGCCCAGTTTCCACTTGGACAAATGGTACATATTTTCAATGAGATGAAAAT
TAAGATACAATCCATGTGCTCAGAGAGTGATCACAGCTCTGACTAAACACTGTGCCCCAAAGTGTTGAGG
AATTGGGAAAACCTAGCTGAGTTAGTGGTCTCTTTTCTGTTACAATAAAGCTCATAATGAAAATTAGCCT
TCTTTGTTCTTCCCCAAGTCTTTCTTTCTAGACGAAACTACTTTCAACTGTTTTAACTTCCTTACTGTTA
ACTTCCATATTTCTAGATAGTATGGTCAGACTGTTATTTCTTGACTTTTAAATGTAAGATATTATCTACT
GACTTCCTTCTATGTAAGATGAGGATTGAGCTCTCTTACCCTTCTCCCAGCGGCCGCATCGATGAAGTTC
CTATTCCGAAGTTCCTATTCTCTGAAAAGTATAGGAACTTCCTGACCTCTTCTCTTCCTCCCACAGGGCC
TCGAGAGATCTGGCAGCGGAGAGGGCAGAGGAAGTCTTCTAACATGCGGTGACGTGGAGGAGAATCCCGG
CCCTAGGATTGAACAAGATGGATTGCACGCAGGTTCTCCGGCCGCTTGGGTGGAGAGGCTATTCGGCTAT
GACTGGGCACAACAGACAATCGGCTGCTCTGATGCCGCCGTGTTCCGGCTGTCAGCGCAGGGGCGCCCGG
TTCTTTTTGTCAAGACCGACCTGTCCGGTGCCCTGAATGAACTGCAGGACGAGGCAGCGCGGCTATCGTG
GCTGGCCACGACGGGCGTTCCTTGCGCAGCTGTGCTCGACGTTGTCACTGAAGCGGGAAGGGACTGGCTG
CTATTGGGCGAAGTGCCGGGGCAGGATCTCCTGTCATCTCACCTTGCTCCTGCCGAGAAAGTATCCATCA
TGGCTGATGCAATGCGGCGGCTGCATACGCTTGATCCGGCTACCTGCCCATTCGACCACCAAGCGAAACA
TCGCATCGAGCGAGCACGTACTCGGATGGAAGCCGGTCTTGTCGATCAGGATGATCTGGACGAAGAGCAT
CAGGGGCTCGCGCCAGCCGAACTGTTCGCCAGGCTCAAGGCGCGCATGCCCGACGGCGAGGATCTCGTCG
TGACCCATGGCGATGCCTGCTTGCCGAATATCATGGTGGAAAATGGCCGCTTTTCTGGATTCATCGACTG
TGGCCGGCTGGGTGTGGCGGACCGCTATCAGGACATAGCGTTGGCTACCCGTGATATTGCTGAAGAGCTT
GGCGGCGAATGGGCTGACCGCTTCCTCGTGCTTTACGGTATCGCCGCTCCCGATTCGCAGCGCATCGCCT
TCTATCGCCTTCTTGACGAGTTCTTCTAACACCTGGTGCATGACCCGCAAGCCCGGTGCCTGACTGTGCC
TTCTAGTTGCCAGCCATCTGTTGTTTGCCCCTCCCCCGTGCCTTCCTTGACCCTGGAAGGTGCCACTCCC
ACTGTCCTTTCCTAATAAAATGAGGAAATTGCATCGCATTGTCTGAGTAGGTGTCATTCTATTCTGGGGG
GTGGGGTGGGGCAGGACAGCAAGGGGGAGGATTGGGAAGACAATAGCAGGCATGCTGGGGATGCGGTGGG
CTCTATGGGAAGTTCCTATTCCGAAGTTCCTATTCTCTGAAAAGTATAGGAACTTCATTTAAATGAGCTC
ACGGGGACAGCCCCCCCCCAAAGCCCCCAGGGATGTAATTACGTCCCTCCCCCGCTAGGGGGCAGCAGCG
AGCCGCCCGGGGCTCCGCTCCGGTCCGGCGCTCCCCCCGCATCCCCGAGCCGGCAGCGTGCGGGGACAGC
CCGGGCACGGGGAAGGTGGCACGGGATCGCTTTCCTCTGAACGCTTCTCGCTGCTCTTTGAGCCTGCAGA
CACCTGGGGGGATACGGGGAAAAAGCTTTAGGCTGAAAGAGAGATTTAGAATGACAGAATCATAGAACGG
CCTGGGTTGCAAAGGAGCACAGTGCTCATCCAGATCCAACCCCCTGCTATGTGCAGGGTCATCAACCAGC
AGCCCAGGCTGCCCAGAGCCACATCCAGCCTGGCCTTGAATGCCTGCAGGGATGGGGCATCCACAGCCTC
CTTGGGCAACCTGTTCAGTGCGTCACCACCCTCTGGGGGAAAAACTGCCTCCTCATATCCAACCCAAACC
TCCCCTGTCTCAGTGTAAAGCCATTCCCCCTTGTCCTATCAAGGGGGAGTTTGCTGTGACATTGTTGGTC
TGGGGTGACACATGTTTGCCAATTCAGTGCATCACGGAGAGGCAGATCTTGGGGATAAGGAAGTGCAGGA
CAGCATGGACGTGGGACATGCAGGTGTTGAGGGCTCTGGGACACTCTCCAAGTCACAGCGTTCAGAACAG
CCTTAAGGATAAGAAGATAGGATAGAAGGACAAAGAGCAAGTTAAAACCCAGCATGGAGAGGAGCACAAA
AAGGCCACAGACACTGCTGGTCCCTGTGTCTGAGCCTGCATGTTTGATGGTGTCTGGATGCAAGCAGAAG
GGGTGGAAGAGCTTGCCTGGAGAGATACAGCTGGGTCAGTAGGACTGGGACAGGCAGCTGGAGAATTGCC
ATGTAGATGTTCATACAATCGTCAAATCATGAAGGCTGGAAAAGCCCTCCAAGATCCCCAAGACCAACCC
CAACCCACCCACCGTGCCCACTGGCCATGTCCCTCAGTGCCACATCCCCACAGTTCTTCATCACCTCCAG
GGACGGTGACCCCCCCACCTCCGTGGGCAGCTGTGCCACTGCAGCACCGCTCTTTGGAGAAGGTAAATCT
TGCTAAATCCAGCCCGACCCTCCCCTGGCACAACGTAAGGCCATTATCTCTCATCCAACTCCAGGACGGA
GTCAGTGAGAATATT
